Addgene plasmid #139123: hnRNPA2_LC_12E
Purpose: express hnRNPA2 with all serine change to glutamate
Depositing lab: Nicolas Fawzi. Depositing organization: Brown University. Publication: Tyrosine phosphorylation regulates hnRNPA2 granule protein partitioning and reduces neurodegeneration. Ryan VH, Perdikari TM, Naik MT, Saueressig CF, Lins J, Dignon GL, Mittal J, Hart AC, Fawzi NL. EMBO J. 2021 Feb 1;40(3):e105001. doi: 10.15252/embj.2020105001. Epub 2020 Dec 22. PubMed 33349959.
Backbone
  Vector backbone: pJ411
  Vector type: Bacterial Expression
Growth in bacteria
  Bacterial resistance: Kanamycin, 50 μg/mL
  Growth temperature: 37°C
  Growth strain: DH5alpha
  Copy number: High Copy
Gene/Insert
  Gene/Insert name: hnRNPA2
  Species: H. sapiens (human)
  Mutation: 12 S to E
  Entrez Gene: HNRNPA2B1 (a.k.a. HNRNPA2, HNRNPB1, HNRPA2, HNRPA2B1, HNRPB1, IBMPFD2, OPMD2, RNPA2, SNRPB1)
  Cloning method: Restriction Enzyme; 5′ cloning site unknown (unknown if destroyed)
Terms and licenses: Academic/Nonprofit Terms; Industry Terms: Not Available to Industry
How to cite: hnRNPA2_LC_12E was a gift from Nicolas Fawzi (Addgene plasmid # 139123 ; http://n2t.net/addgene:139123 ; RRID:Addgene_139123)
