[The description below was written by a language model from this plasmid's Addgene catalogue record and pLannotate feature annotations shown in this document.]
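Description:
hnRNPA2_LC_12E is a bacterial expression plasmid built on the pJ411 backbone, a pET-like T7 vector, for producing a mutant form of human hnRNPA2 (gene HNRNPA2B1) in E. coli. It is selected with kanamycin through an aph(3')-Ia KanR cassette and replicates from a ColE1/pMB1-type origin. The catalogue lists it as high copy, although the feature table also shows rop and the bom region, which are pBR322-derived elements usually associated with copy-number restraint. An f1 origin and leftover tetracycline-resistance fragments are also present as backbone remnants.

The expression cassette consists of a T7 promoter followed immediately by a lac operator, the phage T7 gene 10 ribosome binding site, the coding region and a T7 terminator. A lacI gene with its own promoter is carried on the plasmid, so transcription is repressed until induction with IPTG in a host that supplies T7 RNA polymerase. The annotated HNRNPA2B1 match spans only about 456 nt, which fits the "LC" in the name and suggests that a low-complexity portion rather than the full-length protein is encoded, though the record does not define the boundaries. The insert carries twelve serine-to-glutamate substitutions, described as changing all serines to glutamate, a type of change commonly used to mimic phosphorylation. A short upstream match to a His/TEV-type composite tag suggests an N-terminal purification tag. The downstream His-tag and SET1 fragment hits may be untranslated vector sequence, and the record does not say whether they are in frame. The associated publication concerns phosphorylation and hnRNPA2 granule partitioning, so the plasmid probably supplies recombinant protein for biophysical studies.
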