Features (pLannotate 1.2.2; 20 found; start..end, strand, type, name):
    196..214     +  promoter       T7 promoter: promoter for bacteriophage T7 RNA polymerase
    215..239     +  protein_bind   lac operator: The lac repressor binds to the lac operator to inhibit transcription in E. coli. This inhibition can be relieved by adding lactose or isopropyl-β-D-thiogalactopyranoside (IPTG). lac repressor encoded by lacI
    254..276     +  RBS            RBS: efficient ribosome binding site from bacteriophage T7 gene 10 (Olins and Rangwala, 1989)
    301..317     +  CDS            capTEV™ (fragment): composite tag for in vivo biotinylation, TEV protease cleavage, and 6xHis tagging
    346..801     +  CDS            HNRNPA2B1 (fragment): ROA2_SAGOE - Also known as HNRPA2B1. Experimental evidence at protein level: Swiss-Prot protein existence level 1. Heterogeneous nuclear ribonucleoprotein (hnRNP) that associates with nascent pre-mRNAs, packaging them into hnRNP particles. The hnRNP particle arrangement on nascent hnRNA is non-random and sequence-dependent and serves to condense and stabilize the transcripts and minimize tangling and knotting. Packaging plays a role in various processes such as transcription, pre-mRNA processing, RNA nuclear export, subcellular location, mRNA translation and stability of mature mRNAs. Forms hn
    811..828     +  CDS            9xHis (fragment): 9xHis affinity tag
    838..887     +  CDS            SET1 (fragment): solubility-enhancement tag derived from T7 phage gene 10B
    895..942     +  terminator     T7 terminator: transcription terminator for bacteriophage T7 RNA polymerase
    979..1407    +  rep_origin     f1 ori (sequence partly withheld): f1 bacteriophage origin of replication; arrow indicates direction of (+) strand synthesis
   1460..1517    +  promoter       AmpR promoter (fragment): bla
   1526..2341    -  CDS            KanR: aminoglycoside phosphotransferase; aph(3')-Ia; confers resistance to kanamycin in bacteria or G418 (Geneticin®) in eukaryotes
   2463..3051    +  rep_origin     ori: high-copy-number ColE1/pMB1/pBR322/pUC origin of replication
   3237..3376    -  misc_feature   bom: basis of mobility region from pBR322
   3478..3669    -  CDS            rop: Rop protein, which maintains plasmids at low copy number; rop
   3686..4066    +  CDS            YPB1_ECOLX: Protein predicted: Swiss-Prot protein existence level 4. From Escherichia coli.
   4138..4429    -  CDS            TcR (fragment): tetracycline efflux protein; tet; confers resistance to tetracycline
   4444..4465    -  protein_bind   CAP binding site: CAP binding activates transcription in the presence of cAMP. E. coli catabolite activator protein
   4478..5560    -  CDS            lacI: lac repressor; lacI; The lac repressor binds to the lac operator to inhibit transcription in E. coli. This inhibition can be relieved by adding lactose or isopropyl-β-D-thiogalactopyranoside (IPTG).
   5561..5638    -  promoter       lacI promoter: lacI
   5646..174     -  CDS            TcR (fragment) (across the origin): tetracycline efflux protein; tet; confers resistance to tetracycline
>Addgene plasmid #139123 | hnRNPA2_LC_12E | addgene full sequence | sequence record 274902 | Addgene NGS Result
CCCAACAGTCCCCCGGCCACGGGGCCTGCCACCATACCCACGCCGAAACAAGCGCTCATGAGCCCGAAGT
GGCGAGCCCGATCTTCCCCATCGGTGATGTCGGCGATATAGGCGCCAGCAACCGCACCTGTGGCGCCGGT
GATGCCGGCCACGATGCGTCCGGCGTAGAGGATCGAGATCTCGATCCCGCGAAATTAATACGACTCACTA
TAGGGGAATTGTGAGCGGATAACAATTCCCCTCTAGAAATAATTTTGTTTAACTTTAAGAAGGAGATATA
CCATGGGCTCTGATAAAATTCATCATCATCATCATCACGAAAATCTTTATTTTCAAGGTCATATGGGTCG
TGGCGGTAACTTTGGTTTCGGTGATGAGCGTGGCGGCGGCGGTAACTTTGGTCCGGGTCCGGGCGAGAAC
TTTCGTGGCGGTGAGGACGGCTACGGTGAAGGCCGTGGTTTCGGCGATGGTTATAACGGTTATGGTGGCG
GTCCGGGCGGTGGCAACTTTGGTGGCGAGCCGGGTTATGGTGGCGGTCGTGGCGGTTATGGCGGTGGCGG
TCCGGGTTATGGTAACCAGGGCGGTGGCTATGGTGGCGGTTACGACAACTATGGCGGTGGCAACTACGGC
GAGGGTAACTATAACGATTTCGGTAACTACAACCAGCAACCGGAAAACTATGGCCCGATGAAAGAGGGTA
ACTTTGGTGGCGAACGTAACATGGGTGGCCCGTATGGTGGCGGTAACTACGGTCCGGGCGGCGAAGGCGG
CGAAGGCGGTTACGGCGGTCGTGAACGCTACTAACTCGAGCACCACCACCACCACCACTGAGATCCGGCT
GCTAACAAAGCCCGAAAGGAAGCTGAGTTGGCTGCTGCCACCGCTGAGCAATAACTAGCATAACCCCTTG
GGGCCTCTAAACGGGTCTTGAGGGGTTTTTTGCTGAAAGGAGGAACTATATCCGGATTGGCGAATGGG
[124 nt withheld, positions 979-1102]
C
[91 nt withheld, positions 1104-1194]
A
[49 nt withheld, positions 1196-1244]
CCTTTGACGTTGGAGTCCACGTTCTTT
[37 nt withheld, positions 1272-1308]
ACCCTATCTCGGTCTATTCTTTTGATTTATAAGGGATTTTGCCGATTTCGGCCTATTGGTTAAAAAATGA
GCTGATTTAACAAAAATTTAACGCGAATTTTAACAAAATATTAACGCTTACAATTTAGGTGGCACTTTTC
GGGGAAATGTGCGCGGAACCCCTATTTGTTTATTTTTCTAAATACATTCAAATATGTATCCGCTCATGAA
TTAATTCTTAGAAAAACTCATCGAGCATCAAATGAAACTGCAATTTATTCATATCAGGATTATCAATACC
ATATTTTTGAAAAAGCCGTTTCTGTAATGAAGGAGAAAACTCACCGAGGCAGTTCCATAGGATGGCAAGA
TCCTGGTATCGGTCTGCGATTCCGACTCGTCCAACATCAATACAACCTATTAATTTCCCCTCGTCAAAAA
TAAGGTTATCAAGTGAGAAATCACCATGAGTGACGACTGAATCCGGTGAGAATGGCAAAAGTTTATGCAT
TTCTTTCCAGACTTGTTCAACAGGCCAGCCATTACGCTCGTCATCAAAATCACTCGCATCAACCAAACCG
TTATTCATTCGTGATTGCGCCTGAGCGAGACGAAATACGCGATCGCTGTTAAAAGGACAATTACAAACAG
GAATCGAATGCAACCGGCGCAGGAACACTGCCAGCGCATCAACAATATTTTCACCTGAATCAGGATATTC
TTCTAATACCTGGAATGCTGTTTTCCCGGGGATCGCAGTGGTGAGTAACCATGCATCATCAGGAGTACGG
ATAAAATGCTTGATGGTCGGAAGAGGCATAAATTCCGTCAGCCAGTTTAGTCTGACCATCTCATCTGTAA
CATCATTGGCAACGCTACCTTTGCCATGTTTCAGAAACAACTCTGGCGCATCGGGCTTCCCATACAATCG
ATAGATTGTCGCACCTGATTGCCCGACATTATCGCGAGCCCATTTATACCCATATAAATCAGCATCCATG
TTGGAATTTAATCGCGGCCTAGAGCAAGACGTTTCCCGTTGAATATGGCTCATAACACCCCTTGTATTAC
TGTTTATGTAAGCAGACAGTTTTATTGTTCATGACCAAAATCCCTTAACGTGAGTTTTCGTTCCACTGAG
CGTCAGACCCCGTAGAAAAGATCAAAGGATCTTCTTGAGATCCTTTTTTTCTGCGCGTAATCTGCTGCTT
GCAAACAAAAAAACCACCGCTACCAGCGGTGGTTTGTTTGCCGGATCAAGAGCTACCAACTCTTTTTCCG
AAGGTAACTGGCTTCAGCAGAGCGCAGATACCAAATACTGTCCTTCTAGTGTAGCCGTAGTTAGGCCACC
ACTTCAAGAACTCTGTAGCACCGCCTACATACCTCGCTCTGCTAATCCTGTTACCAGTGGCTGCTGCCAG
TGGCGATAAGTCGTGTCTTACCGGGTTGGACTCAAGACGATAGTTACCGGATAAGGCGCAGCGGTCGGGC
TGAACGGGGGGTTCGTGCACACAGCCCAGCTTGGAGCGAACGACCTACACCGAACTGAGATACCTACAGC
GTGAGCTATGAGAAAGCGCCACGCTTCCCGAAGGGAGAAAGGCGGACAGGTATCCGGTAAGCGGCAGGGT
CGGAACAGGAGAGCGCACGAGGGAGCTTCCAGGGGGAAACGCCTGGTATCTTTATAGTCCTGTCGGGTTT
CGCCACCTCTGACTTGAGCGTCGATTTTTGTGATGCTCGTCAGGGGGGCGGAGCCTATGGAAAAACGCCA
GCAACGCGGCCTTTTTACGGTTCCTGGCCTTTTGCTGGCCTTTTGCTCACATGTTCTTTCCTGCGTTATC
CCCTGATTCTGTGGATAACCGTATTACCGCCTTTGAGTGAGCTGATACCGCTCGCCGCAGCCGAACGACC
GAGCGCAGCGAGTCAGTGAGCGAGGAAGCGGAAGAGCGCCTGATGCGGTATTTTCTCCTTACGCATCTGT
GCGGTATTTCACACCGCAATGGTGCACTCTCAGTACAATCTGCTCTGATGCCGCATAGTTAAGCCAGTAT
ACACTCCGCTATCGCTACGTGACTGGGTCATGGCTGCGCCCCGACACCCGCCAACACCCGCTGACGCGCC
CTGACGGGCTTGTCTGCTCCCGGCATCCGCTTACAGACAAGCTGTGACCGTCTCCGGGAGCTGCATGTGT
CAGAGGTTTTCACCGTCATCACCGAAACGCGCGAGGCAGCTGCGGTAAAGCTCATCAGCGTGGTCGTGAA
GCGATTCACAGATGTCTGCCTGTTCATCCGCGTCCAGCTCGTTGAGTTTCTCCAGAAGCGTTAATGTCTG
GCTTCTGATAAAGCGGGCCATGTTAAGGGCGGTTTTTTCCTGTTTGGTCACTGATGCCTCCGTGTAAGGG
GGATTTCTGTTCATGGGGGTAATGATACCGATGAAACGAGAGAGGATGCTCACGATACGGGTTACTGATG
ATGAACATGCCCGGTTACTGGAACGTTGTGAGGGTAAACAACTGGCGGTATGGATGCGGCGGGACCAGAG
AAAAATCACTCAGGGTCAATGCCAGCGCTTCGTTAATACAGATGTAGGTGTTCCACAGGGTAGCCAGCAG
CATCCTGCGATGCAGATCCGGAACATAATGGTGCAGGGCGCTGACTTCCGCGTTTCCAGACTTTACGAAA
CACGGAAACCGAAGACCATTCATGTTGTTGCTCAGGTCGCAGACGTTTTGCAGCAGCAGTCGCTTCACGT
TCGCTCGCGTATCGGTGATTCATTCTGCTAACCAGTAAGGCAACCCCGCCAGCCTAGCCGGGTCCTCAAC
GACAGGAGCACGATCATGCGCACCCGTGGGGCCGCCATGCCGGCGATAATGGCCTGCTTCTCGCCGAAAC
GTTTGGTGGCGGGACCAGTGACGAAGGCTTGAGCGAGGGCGTGCAAGATTCCGAATACCGCAAGCGACAG
GCCGATCATCGTCGCGCTCCAGCGAAAGCGGTCCTCGCCGAAAATGACCCAGAGCGCTGCCGGCACCTGT
CCTACGAGTTGCATGATAAAGAAGACAGTCATAAGTGCGGCGACGATAGTCATGCCCCGCGCCCACCGGA
AGGAGCTGACTGGGTTGAAGGCTCTCAAGGGCATCGGTCGAGATCCCGGTGCCTAATGAGTGAGCTAACT
TACATTAATTGCGTTGCGCTCACTGCCCGCTTTCCAGTCGGGAAACCTGTCGTGCCAGCTGCATTAATGA
ATCGGCCAACGCGCGGGGAGAGGCGGTTTGCGTATTGGGCGCCAGGGTGGTTTTTCTTTTCACCAGTGAG
ACGGGCAACAGCTGATTGCCCTTCACCGCCTGGCCCTGAGAGAGTTGCAGCAAGCGGTCCACGCTGGTTT
GCCCCAGCAGGCGAAAATCCTGTTTGATGGTGGTTAACGGCGGGATATAACATGAGCTGTCTTCGGTATC
GTCGTATCCCACTACCGAGATATCCGCACCAACGCGCAGCCCGGACTCGGTAATGGCGCGCATTGCGCCC
AGCGCCATCTGATCGTTGGCAACCAGCATCGCAGTGGGAACGATGCCCTCATTCAGCATTTGCATGGTTT
GTTGAAAACCGGACATGGCACTCCAGTCGCCTTCCCGTTCCGCTATCGGCTGAATTTGATTGCGAGTGAG
ATATTTATGCCAGCCAGCCAGACGCAGACGCGCCGAGACAGAACTTAATGGGCCCGCTAACAGCGCGATT
TGCTGGTGACCCAATGCGACCAGATGCTCCACGCCCAGTCGCGTACCGTCTTCATGGGAGAAAATAATAC
TGTTGATGGGTGTCTGGTCAGAGACATCAAGAAATAACGCCGGAACATTAGTGCAGGCAGCTTCCACAGC
AATGGCATCCTGGTCATCCAGCGGATAGTTAATGATCAGCCCACTGACGCGTTGCGCGAGAAGATTGTGC
ACCGCCGCTTTACAGGCTTCGACGCCGCTTCGTTCTACCATCGACACCACCACGCTGGCACCCAGTTGAT
CGGCGCGAGATTTAATCGCCGCGACAATTTGCGACGGCGCGTGCAGGGCCAGACTGGAGGTGGCAACGCC
AATCAGCAACGACTGTTTGCCCGCCAGTTGTTGTGCCACGCGGTTGGGAATGTAATTCAGCTCCGCCATC
GCCGCTTCCACTTTTTCCCGCGTTTTCGCAGAAACGTGGCTGGCCTGGTTCACCACGCGGGAAACGGTCT
GATAAGAGACACCGGCATACTCTGCGACATCGTATAACGTTACTGGTTTCACATTCACCACCCTGAATTG
ACTCTCTTCCGGGCGCTATCATGCCATACCGCGAAAGGTTTTGCGCCATTCGATGGTGTCCGGGATCTCG
ACGCTCTCCCTTATGCGACTCCTGCATTAGGAAGCAGCCCAGTAGTAGGTTGAGGCCGTTGAGCACCGCC
GCCGCAAGGAATGGTGCATGCAAGGAGATGGCG
