>Addgene plasmid #139123 | hnRNPA2_LC_12E | depositor partial sequence | sequence record 269188 | insert
CATATGGGTCGTGGCGGTAACTTTGGTTTCGGTGATGAGCGTGGCGGCGGCGGTAACTTTGGTCCGGGTC
CGGGCGAGAACTTTCGTGGCGGTGAGGACGGCTACGGTGAAGGCCGTGGTTTCGGCGATGGTTATAACGG
TTATGGTGGCGGTCCGGGCGGTGGCAACTTTGGTGGCGAGCCGGGTTATGGTGGCGGTCGTGGCGGTTAT
GGCGGTGGCGGTCCGGGTTATGGTAACCAGGGCGGTGGCTATGGTGGCGGTTACGACAACTATGGCGGTG
GCAACTACGGCGAGGGTAACTATAACGATTTCGGTAACTACAACCAGCAACCGGAAAACTATGGCCCGAT
GAAAGAGGGTAACTTTGGTGGCGAACGTAACATGGGTGGCCCGTATGGTGGCGGTAACTACGGTCCGGGC
GGCGAAGGCGGCGAAGGCGGTTACGGCGGTCGTGAACGCTACTAACTCGAG
